>Addgene plasmid #216956 | pST39-Mega'-deltaRLJ | addgene full sequence | sequence record 445535 | Addgene NGS Result
AACGCCAGCAACGCGGCCTTTTTACGGTTCCTGGCCTTTTGCTGGCCTTTTGCTCACATGTTCTTTCCTG
CGTTATCCCCTGATTCTGTGGATAACCGTATTACCGCCTTTGAGTGAGCTGATACCGCTCGCCGCAGCCG
AACGACCGAGCGCAGCGAGTCAGTGAGCGAGGAAGCGGAAGAGCGCCTGATGCGGTATTTTCTCCTTACG
CATCTGTGCGGTATTTCACACCGCAATGGTGCACTCTCAGTACAATCTGCTCTGATGCCGCATAGTTAAG
CCAGTATACACTCCGCTATCGCTACGTGACTGGGTCATGGCTGCGCCCCGACACCCGCCAACACCCGCTG
ACGCGCCCTGACGGGCTTGTCTGCTCCCGGCATCCGCTTACAGACAAGCTGTGACCGTCTCCGGGAGCTG
CATGTGTCAGAGGTTTTCACCGTCATCACCGAAACGCGCGAGGCAGCTGCGGTAAAGCTCATCAGCGTGG
TCGTGAAGCGATTCACAGATGTCTGCCTGTTCATCCGCGTCCAGCTCGTTGAGTTTCTCCAGAAGCGTTA
ATGTCTGGCTTCTGATAAAGCGGGCCATGTTAAGGGCGGTTTTTTCCTGTTTGGTCACTGATGCCTCCGT
GTAAGGGGGATTTCTGTTCATGGGGTAATGATACCGATGAAACGAGAGAGGATGCTCACGATACGGGTTA
CTGATGATGAACATGCCCGGTTACTGGAACGTTGTGAGGGTAAACAACTGGCGGTATGGATGCGGCGGGA
CCAGAGAAAAATCACTCAGGGTCAATGCCAGCGCTTCGTTAATACAGATGTAGGTGTTGGCACCATGCAT
CGATCCCGCGAAATTAATACGACTCACTATAGGGAGACCACAACGGTTTCCCTCTAGAGATAGCTTAGCG
ATGTGAAAGAAGCTGGAGAAAACTTTCAAGAAAAAGTTTCTTCTTCAGACGATAAAGAGAAGTCAAAAAA
TAAGCGGAAAATAAAAGGCGTAAATCAGATTAAAAAAGCAACGGATATTAAAAGCTCTACTAAGATTAAA
AGTTCTAATGATATTAAATCATCTACAGATTTAAAAACAATGGGATCATAAGCGAAAGGAGAAATGAGAT
ATGTCTATTCAAAAAAGTACTAATAGTTCAAGTTTAGCAGAAGTCATTGACCGTATTTTAGATAAAGGAA
TTGTTATTGATGCTTTTGCAAGAGTTTCTGTTGTAGGAATTGAAATTTTAACGATTGAAGCGCGAGTGGT
TATTGCCAGTGTTGATACATGGTTACGCTATGCAGAAGCAGTAGGGCTTCTTCGTGACGACGTAGAAGAA
AACGGTCTTCCTGAACGTTCAAATTCAAGTGAAGGGCAGCCGCGTTTTAGTATTTAATATGAAGTGGTAT
GGAACCTTCCTTTTTTGAGGGTGGTTCCAGCTTTCAGGAGGAACGTAAAAATGACCGTCTTAACAGACAA
AAGGAAAAAAGGCAGTGGAGCTTTTATACAAGATGACGAGACAAAAGAGGTTCTTTCAAGAGCGCTGAGC
TATTTAAAATCCGGCTATTCCATTCATTTTACAGGTCCTGCCGGCGGAGGCAAAACCTCTTTAGCGCGAG
CGCTTGCTAAAAAGAGAAAGCGTCCTGTAATGCTGATGCACGGGAATCACGAGCTCAACAACAAAGATTT
AATTGGCGATTTTACGGGATACACGAGCAAAAAAGTAATCGACCAGTACGTTCGTTCTGTCTATAAAAAA
GATGAACAGGTGAGTGAAAACTGGCAGGATGGCCGATTGCTTGAAGCTGTAAAAAATGGCTATACGCTGA
TTTACGACGAATTTACTCGTTCTAAGCCTGCGACGAATAATATCTTTCTATCGATATTAGAAGAAGGCGT
GCTGCCGCTGTATGGAGTAAAAATGACCGATCCTTTTGTGCGCGTGCATCCCGATTTCCGCGTCATCTTC
ACAAGCAATCCAGCTGAGTATGCCGGCGTATATGATACGCAAGATGCGCTTCTCGACAGGTTAATTACCA
TGTTTATTGATTATAAAGACATCGACAGAGAGACAGCGATTTTAACGGAGAAAACGGACGTAGAAGAAGA
TGAAGCGCGCACAATTGTAACGCTCGTAGCAAACGTGCGAAACCGCTCTGGAGACGAAAACAGCAGCGGA
CTTAGCCTGCGGGCTTCGCTTATGATCGCTACCCTTGCCACGCAGCAAGACATTCCTATCGATGGAAGTG
ACGAAGATTTTCAAACGTTATGTATCGATATTTTGCATCATCCGCTTACCAAATGTTTGGATGAAGAAAA
TGCAAAAAGCAAAGCCGAAAAAATCATTTTAGAAGAATGTAAGAATATAGACACTGAAGAAAAGTAAAGG
AGCTTGAAAACATGAGTGAAACAAACGAAACAGGTATTTATATTTTTAGCGCCATTCAAACGGATAAAGA
CGAAGAATTTGGCGCCGTGGAAGTAGAAGGAACAAAAGCTGAAACATTTTTGATTCGCTACAAAGACGCG
GCTATGGTAGCAGCTGAAGTACCGATGAAAATTTATCATCCTAATCGCCAAAATTTATTAATGCATCAAA
ACGCAGTAGCAGCGATTATGGACAAGAACGATACGGTTATTCCAATCAGCTTTGGGAATGTATTCAAATC
AAAAGAAGACGTAAAAGTTCTTTTGGAAAACCTTTATCCGCAGTTTGAAAAGCTGTTTCCAGCGATCAAA
GGAAAAATTGAAGTCGGTTTAAAAGTAATTGGGAAAAAAGAATGGCTTGAGAAAAAAGTAAACGAAAATC
CTGAACTTGAGAAAGTATCAGCATCCGTAAAAGGAAAATCAGAAGCAGCCGGTTATTATGAGCGTATTCA
ACTTGGAGGAATGGCTCAAAAGATGTTTACTTCCCTGCAAAAAGAAGTCAAGACAGATGTGTTTTCTCCG
CTTGAAGAAGCAGCGGAAGCAGCAAAAGCAAATGAGCCAACGGGCGAAACGATGCTTTTAAACGCGTCTT
TCTTAATTAACCGAGAAGATGAAGCGAAGTTTGATGAAAAAGTAAATGAAGCGCATGAAAACTGGAAAGA
CAAAGCCGATTTTCATTACAGCGGTCCTTGGCCTGCTTATAATTTTGTGAACATTCGCCTAAAAGTAGAA
GAGAAATAACGTGCTTCACAAATTAGTAACCGCACCCATTAACCTTGTAGTGAAAATCGGCGAAAAAGTA
CAGGAAGAAGCTGATAAACAGCTATATGACCTTCCGACGATTCAGCAAAAGCTCATTCAGCTTCAAATGA
TGTTTGAGCTTGGTGAAATTCCAGAAGAAGCGTTTCAAGAAAAAGAAGATGAATTGTTAATGAGGTACGA
AATTGCGAAACGCAGAGAAATTGAACAATGGGAAGAGCTAACACAAAAAAGAAATGAGGAATCCTAGAGT
GAGGAATTAACATTATGTCTCTTAAACAATCCATGGAGAATAAAGATATTGCTCTTATTGATATTTTAGA
TGTCATTTTAGATAAAGGAGTCGCCATTAAAGGAGACTTAATCATTTCCATAGCTGGCGTCGATTTAGTG
TATTTGGATTTGCGGGTGCTTATTTCTTCGGTTGAAACGCTTGTGCAAGCAAAAGAAGGAAATCACAAAC
CAATCACTTCTGAACAATTTGATAAACAAAAGGAGGAATTAATGGATGCAACCGGTCAGCCAAGCAAATG
GACGAATCCACTTGGATCCTGATCAAGCTGAACAAGGCTTAGCGCAGCTTGTGATGACAGTTATTGAGCT
ATTGAGGCAAATCGTTGAACGTCATGCCATGAGGCGGGTGGAGGGTGGAACGTTGACGGACGAACAAATT
GAAAACTTAGGAATTGCACTAATGAACTTAGAAGAAAAAATGGACGAGTTGAAAGAGGTGTTCGGTCTGG
ATGCAGAAGATTTAAATATTGATCTTGGACCGCTAGGCAGCCTGCTTTAAGCGGTCAGCTGTACGCTACT
TAAAAAATGGAGGGATTTACAATGGCAACTGAAACAAAATTAGATAACACACAGGCAGAAAACAAGGAAA
ATAAAAATGCGGAAAACGGTTCAAAAGAAAAGAACGGTTCAAAAGCAAGCAAAACAACAAGCAGCGGGCC
AATCAAACGAGCGGTAGCAGGAGGCATCATCGGTGCAACGATTGGATATGTATCGACTCCTGAAAATCGA
AAAAGTCTCCTTGACCGCATTGATACAGACGAATTAAAAAGCAAAGCATCTGATTTAGGAACAAAGGTAA
AAGAAAAATCAAAAAGCAGCGTGGCCAGCCTGAAAACATCTGCGGGAAGCTTGTTTAAAAAAGATAAAGA
TAAATCAAAAGATGATGAAGAAAACGTAAATTCTTCTAGTAGCGAAACAGAAGACGATAACGTTCAAGAG
TACGACGAGTTAAAAGAAGAAAATCAAACTCTTCAAGATCGCTTATCACAGCTTGAAGAAAAAATGAACA
TGCTTGTTGAGCTTAGCCTCAATAAAAATCAAGACGAAGAAGCGGAAGATACAGATTCCGACGAAGAAGA
GAACGATGAGAACGATGAAAACGATGAAAACGAGCAGGACGATGAAAACGAAGAAGAAACATCTAAGCCA
CGTAAAAAGGATAAAAAAGAAGCTGAGGAAGAAGAAAGTGAAAGTGACGAAGACAGCGAGGAAGAAGAGG
AAGATTCTCGCTCAAACAAAAAAAATAAAAAAGTAAAAACAGAAGAAGAAGACGAAGATGAAAGCGAAGA
AGAAAAAAAGGAAGCGAAACCAAAAAAGTCAACAGCTAAAAAATCAAAAAATACAAAAGCAAAGAAAAAC
ACGGACGAAGAAGATGATGAAGCAACATCTCTTTCTAGTGAAGACGATACAACAGCCTAAGACGTAAAGG
AGGAAAGAAAGACATGAGTACAGGCCCTTCTTTTTCAACTAAAGACAATACGCTTGAATACTTTGTGAAA
GCTTCTAATAAACACGGCTTTTCACTTGATATTTCATTAAATGTAAACGGCGCTGTGATTTCCGGTACCA
TGATTTCAGCAAAAGAATACTTTGATTACTTAAGCGAAACGTTTGAAGAAGGCAGTGAAGTGGCTCAGGC
GCTAAGCGAACAATTCTCTTTAGCAAGCGAAGCGAGCGAATCAAACGGAGAAGCAGAAGCCCATTTTATT
CATTTGAAAAATACAAAGATTTACTGTGGAGACAGTAAATCTACTCCTTCTAAAGGCAAAATCTTTTGGA
GAGGGAAAATAGCAGAAGTAGACGGGTTTTTCTTAGGAAAGATTTCTGATGCAAAATCAACGAGTAAAAA
GAGTTCATAAAAAACGGCGGGGTGATTGCCCCGCCGTTTTTTAGTGATGTGATGAGATGTGCAGCTTCTT
TTTTCGATACATGAGCGGAGTCATCTTCATTTCTTTTCGAAACTGATTAATAAAATAGCTTGTACTATTA
AACCCTACTTGATAGGCGACTTCCGTCACATTTGCTTCTGCTTGCTGCAGTCCGGATTCGCGAACGCGTC
TCGAGAGATCCGGCTGCTAACAAAGCCCGAAAGGAAGCTGAGTTGGCTGCTGCCACCGCTGAGCAATAAC
TAGCATAACCCCTTGGGGCCTCTAAACGGGTCTTGAGGGGTTTTTTGCTGAAAGGAGGAACTATATCCGA
CTAGTAGCCCGCCTAATGAGCGGGCTTTTTTTTAATTCCCCTATTTGTTTATTTTTCTAAATACATTCAA
ATATGTATCCGCTCATGAGACAATAACCCTGATAAATGCTTCAATAATATTGAAAAAGGAAGAGTATGAG
TATTCAACATTTCCGTGTCGCCCTTATTCCCTTTTTTGCGGCATTTTGCCTTCCTGTTTTTGCTCACCCA
GAAACGCTCGTGAAAGTAAAAGACGCAGAGGACCAATTGGGGGCACGAGTGGGATACATAGAACTGGACT
TGAATAGCGGTAAAATCCTTGAGAGTTTTCGCCCTGAAGAGCGTTTTCCAATGATGAGCACTTTCAAAGT
TCTGCTATGTGGAGCAGTATTATCCCGTGTAGATGCGGGGCAAGAGCAACTCGGACGACGAATACACTAT
TCGCAGAATGACTTGGTTGAATACTCCCCAGTGACAGAAAAGCACCTTACGGACGGAATGACGGTAAGAG
AATTATGTAGTGCCGCCATAACGATGAGTGATAACACTGCGGCGAACTTACTTCTGACAACCATCGGTGG
ACCGAAGGAATTAACCGCTTTTTTGCACAATATGGGAGACCATGTAACTCGCCTTGACCGTTGGGAACCA
GAACTGAATGAAGCCATACCAAACGACGAGCGAGACACCACAATGCCTGCGGCAATGGCAACAACATTAC
GCAAACTATTAACTGGCGAACTACTTACTCTGGCTTCACGGCAACAATTAATAGACTGGCTTGAAGCGGA
TAAAGTTGCAGGACCACTACTGCGTTCGGCACTTCCTGCTGGCTGGTTTATTGCTGATAAATCTGGGGCA
GGAGAGCGTGGTTCACGGGGTATCATTGCCGCACTTGGACCAGATGGTAAGCCTTCCCGTATCGTAGTTA
TCTACACGACGGGTAGTCAGGCAACTATGGACGAACGAAATAGACAGATTGCTGAAATAGGGGCTTCACT
GATTAAGCATTGGTAAACCGATACAATTAAAGGCTCCTTTTGGAGCCTTTTTTTTTGGACGGACCGGTAG
AAAAGATCAAAGGATCTTCTTGAGATCCTTTTTTTCTGCGCGTAATCTGCTGCTTGCAAACAAAAAAACC
ACCGCTACCAGCGGTGGTTTGTTTGCCGGATCAAGAGCTACCAACTCTTTTTCCGAAGGTAACTGGCTTC
AGCAGAGCGCAGATACCAAATACTGTCCTTCTAGTGTAGCCGTAGTTAGGCCACCACTTCAAGAACTCTG
TAGCACCGCCTACATACCTCGCTCTGCTAATCCTGTTACCAGTGGCTGCTGCCAGTGGCGATAAGTCGTG
TCTTACCGGGTTGGACTCAAGACGATAGTTACCGGATAAGGCGCAGCGGTCGGGCTGAACGGGGGGTTCG
TGCACACAGCCCAGCTTGGAGCGAACGACCTACACCGAACTGAGATACCTACAGCGTGAGCTATGAGAAA
GCGCCACGCTTCCCGAAGGGAGAAAGGCGGACAGGTATCCGGTAAGCGGCAGGGTCGGAACAGGAGAGCG
CACGAGGGAGCTTCCAGGGGGAAACGCCTGGTATCTTTATAGTCCTGTCGGGTTTCGCCACCTCTGACTT
GAGCGTCGATTTTTGTGATGCTCGTCAGGGGGGCGGAGCCTATGGAAA
Features (pLannotate 1.2.2; 14 found; start..end, strand, type, name):
     48..181     +  rep_origin     RSF ori (fragment): Plasmids containing the RSF 1030 origin of replication can be propagated in E. coli cells that contain additional plasmids with compatible origins.
    186..325     -  misc_feature   bom: basis of mobility region from pBR322
    427..618     -  CDS            rop: Rop protein, which maintains plasmids at low copy number; rop
    658..768     +  CDS            mbeC (fragment): MBEC_ECOLX - Experimental evidence at protein level: Swiss-Prot protein existence level 1. Required for efficient mobilization of ColE1 plasmid and is thus essential to promote the specific transfer of the plasmid during conjugation. Probably functions by inducing DNA bending, helping the MbeA relaxase to melt the DNA around the nic site and cleave the phosphodiester bond. Binds specifically double-stranded DNA (dsDNA) containing the ColE1 oriT but does not recognize the inverted repeat (IR). From Escherichia coli.
    855..873     +  promoter       T7 promoter: promoter for bacteriophage T7 RNA polymerase
   1121..1384    +  CDS            gvpB: GVPB_BACME - Protein inferred from homology: Swiss-Prot protein existence level 3. Gas vesicles are small, hollow, gas filled protein structures that are found in several microbial planktonic microorganisms. They allow the positioning of the organism at the favorable depth for growth. GvpA type proteins form the essential core of the structure. From Bacillus megaterium.
   3445..3729    +  CDS            gvpS: GVPS_BACME - Protein inferred from homology: Swiss-Prot protein existence level 3. Gas vesicles are small, hollow, gas filled protein structures that are found in several microbial planktonic microorganisms. They allow the positioning of the organism at the favorable depth for growth (By similarity). From Bacillus megaterium.
   5391..5510    -  CDS            ydeC (fragment): YDEC_BACSU - Protein predicted: Swiss-Prot protein existence level 4. From Bacillus subtilis (strain 168).
   5543..5592    +  CDS            SET1 (fragment): solubility-enhancement tag derived from T7 phage gene 10B
   5600..5647    +  terminator     T7 terminator: transcription terminator for bacteriophage T7 RNA polymerase
   5714..5805    +  promoter       AmpR promoter: bla
   5806..6663    +  CDS            bla: BLAT_ECOLX - Experimental evidence at protein level: Swiss-Prot protein existence level 1. TEM-type are the most prevalent beta-lactamases in enterobacteria; they hydrolyze the beta-lactam bond in susceptible beta-lactam antibiotics, thus conferring resistance to penicillins and cephalosporins. TEM-3 and TEM-4 are capable of hydrolyzing cefotaxime and ceftazidime. TEM-5 is capable of hydrolyzing ceftazidime. TEM-6 is capable of hydrolyzing ceftazidime and aztreonam. TEM-8/CAZ-2, TEM- 16/CAZ-7 and TEM-24/CAZ-6 are markedly active against ceftazidime. IRT- 4 shows resistance to beta-lactamase in
   6670..6709    +  terminator     fd terminator: central terminator from bacteriophage fd (Otsuka and Kunisawa, 1982)
   6740..7328    +  rep_origin     ori: high-copy-number ColE1/pMB1/pBR322/pUC origin of replication
