[The description below was written by a language model from this plasmid's Addgene catalogue record and pLannotate feature annotations shown in this document.]
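Description:
pST39-Mega'-deltaRLJ is a 7.3 kb bacterial expression plasmid built on the pST39 backbone, carrying a variant of the gas vesicle gene cluster from Priestia (formerly Bacillus) megaterium, designated Mega', in which GvpR, GvpL and GvpJ have been knocked out. It is propagated in E. coli under ampicillin selection provided by the TEM beta-lactamase gene (bla) with its own promoter, followed by an fd phage terminator. Replication relies on a ColE1/pMB1-type origin. The adjacent rop gene and the pBR322 bom region fit the pBR322-like architecture and the low copy number listed in the catalogue entry. Short matches to an RSF origin and to mbeC are only fragments and probably reflect sequence similarity around the origin region rather than separate functional elements.

The payload lies between a T7 promoter and a T7 terminator, so the cluster is transcribed by T7 RNA polymerase in a suitable expression host. Automated annotation recognises only two genes within this roughly 4.7 kb region: gvpB, the GvpA-type major structural protein that forms the core of the gas vesicle shell, and gvpS. The remaining cluster genes are not individually annotated, and the record does not state which they are or how the three knockouts were made. The small ydeC and SET1 fragment hits near the terminator are probably incidental matches. The insert was assembled by Gibson cloning. The associated study examined gas vesicle assembly through systematic analysis of protein-protein interactions, so this plasmid likely serves as a deletion variant for testing how loss of GvpR, GvpL and GvpJ affects gas vesicle formation.
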