Addgene plasmid #216956: pST39-Mega'-deltaRLJ
Purpose: Mega' with knockout of GvpR, GvpL and GvpJ
Depositing lab: George Lu. Depositing organization: Rice University. Publication: Elucidating the assembly of gas vesicles by systematic protein-protein interaction analysis. Iburg M, Anderson AP, Wong VT, Anton ED, He A, Lu GJ. EMBO J. 2024 Oct;43(19):4156-4172. doi: 10.1038/s44318-024-00178-2. Epub 2024 Sep 3. PubMed 39227754.
Backbone
  Vector backbone: pST39
  Vector type: Bacterial Expression
Growth in bacteria
  Bacterial resistance: Ampicillin, 100 μg/mL
  Growth temperature: 30°C
  Growth strain: DH5alpha
  Copy number: Low Copy
Gene/Insert
  Gene/Insert name: Mega' with knockout of GvpR, GvpL and GvpJ
  Species: Synthetic; Priestia megaterium
  Cloning method: Gibson Cloning
Terms and licenses: Academic/Nonprofit Terms; Industry Terms: Not Available to Industry
Depositor comments: Please visit https://www.biorxiv.org/content/10.1101/2023.07.23.550228v1 for bioRxiv preprint.
How to cite: pST39-Mega'-deltaRLJ was a gift from George Lu (Addgene plasmid # 216956 ; http://n2t.net/addgene:216956 ; RRID:Addgene_216956)
